Addgene plasmid #184514: pCI pHluorin Syt17
Purpose: Mammalian expression of Synaptotagmin 17 with pH-sensitive fluorescent protein
Depositing lab: Edwin Chapman. Depositing organization: University of Wisconsin, Madison. Publication: Axonal and dendritic synaptotagmin isoforms revealed by a pHluorin-syt functional screen. Dean C, Dunning FM, Liu H, Bomba-Warczak E, Martens H, Bharat V, Ahmed S, Chapman ER. Mol Biol Cell. 2012 May;23(9):1715-27. doi: 10.1091/mbc.E11-08-0707. Epub 2012 Mar 7. PubMed 22398727.
Backbone
  Vector backbone: pCI
  Backbone manufacturer: Promega
  Backbone size w/o insert (bp): 4006
  Vector type: Mammalian Expression
Growth in bacteria
  Bacterial resistance: Ampicillin, 100 μg/mL
  Growth temperature: 37°C
  Growth strain: DH5alpha
  Copy number: High Copy
Gene/Insert
  Gene/Insert name: Synaptotagmin 17
  Species: R. norvegicus (rat)
  Insert size (bp): 2283
  Entrez Gene: Syt17 (a.k.a. Bk)
  Tag / fusion protein: Super Ecliptic pHluorin (N terminal on backbone)
  Cloning method: Unknown
Resource information
  A portion of this plasmid was derived from a plasmid made by: M. Craxton, MRC Laboratory
Terms and licenses: Academic/Nonprofit Terms; Industry Terms: Not Available to Industry
Depositor comments: The first codon of the Synpatotagmin has been removed
How to cite: pCI pHluorin Syt17 was a gift from Edwin Chapman (Addgene plasmid # 184514 ; http://n2t.net/addgene:184514 ; RRID:Addgene_184514)
