[The description below was written by a language model from this plasmid's Addgene catalogue record and pLannotate feature annotations shown in this document.]
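Description:
pCI pHluorin Syt17 is a mammalian expression plasmid built on the Promega pCI backbone. It drives production of rat synaptotagmin 17 (Syt17, also known as Bk) fused at its N terminus to the pH-sensitive GFP variant superecliptic pHluorin. It is propagated in E. coli as a high-copy plasmid through a ColE1/pUC-type origin and selected with ampicillin via the bla (AmpR) gene. An f1 origin is also present, along with short annotated remnants of lacZα, bom, rop and SV40 large T antigen that appear to be backbone fragments. No mammalian selection marker is annotated, which suits the plasmid to transient transfection.

Expression comes from the human CMV immediate-early enhancer and promoter, followed by the chimeric β-globin/immunoglobulin intron typical of pCI, which generally improves mRNA processing and expression. A T7 promoter lies just upstream of the coding region. The open reading frame begins with a bovine prolactin signal sequence, continues into superecliptic pHluorin, and then into Syt17, whose first codon was removed according to the depositor so that the fusion reads through from the tag. An SV40 polyadenylation signal follows the coding region. The signal sequence presumably directs the pHluorin into the lumen of the secretory pathway. There, fluorescence is quenched in acidic vesicles and increases when exocytosis exposes the tag to the neutral extracellular medium.

The associated publication describes a pHluorin-synaptotagmin functional screen of axonal and dendritic isoforms, so this construct serves as an optical reporter of the localisation and recycling of Syt17-bearing organelles. The catalogued insert size (2283 bp) roughly matches the signal sequence, pHluorin and Syt17 together.
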