Features (pLannotate 1.2.2; 16 found; start..end, strand, type, name):
    140..517     +  enhancer       CMV enhancer: human cytomegalovirus immediate early enhancer
    519..718     +  promoter       CMV promoter: human cytomegalovirus (CMV) immediate early promoter
    857..989     +  intron         chimeric intron: chimera between introns from human β-globin and immunoglobulin heavy chain genes
   1034..1052    +  promoter       T7 promoter: promoter for bacteriophage T7 RNA polymerase
   1058..1147    +  CDS            prolactin signal sequence: signal sequence from bovine prolactin
   1166..1876    +  CDS            superecliptic pHluorin: pH-sensitive mutant of green fluorescent protein (Ng et al., 2002) excited strongly by blue light at neutral pH but minimally fluorescent at acidic pH
   1919..3337    +  CDS            Syt17: SYT17_RAT - Also known as Bk. Experimental evidence at protein level: Swiss-Prot protein existence level 1. Plays a role in dendrite formation by melanocytes. From Rattus norvegicus (Rat).
   3364..3485    -  polyA_signal   SV40 poly(A) signal: SV40 polyadenylation signal
   3508..3576    -  CDS            large T antigen (fragment): large T antigen from SV40 (simian virus 40)
   3595..3662    +  CDS            lacZα (fragment): LacZα fragment of β-galactosidase; lacZ fragment
   3666..4094    +  rep_origin     f1 ori (sequence partly withheld): f1 bacteriophage origin of replication; arrow indicates direction of (+) strand synthesis
   4122..4221    -  misc_feature   bom (fragment): basis of mobility region from pBR322
   4323..4358    -  CDS            rop (fragment): Rop protein, which maintains plasmids at low copy number; rop
   4453..4557    +  promoter       AmpR promoter: bla
   4558..5418    +  CDS            AmpR: β-lactamase; bla; confers resistance to ampicillin, carbenicillin, and related antibiotics
   5589..6177    +  rep_origin     ori: high-copy-number ColE1/pMB1/pBR322/pUC origin of replication
>Addgene plasmid #184514 | pCI pHluorin Syt17 | addgene full sequence | sequence record 393103 | Addgene NGS Result
TCAATATTGGCCATTAGCCATATTATTCATTGGTTATATAGCATAAATCAATATTGGCTATTGGCCATTG
CATACGTTGTATCTATATCATAATATGTACATTTATATTGGCTCATGTCCAATATGACCGCCATGTTGGC
ATTGATTATTGACTAGTTATTAATAGTAATCAATTACGGGGTCATTAGTTCATAGCCCATATATGGAGTT
CCGCGTTACATAACTTACGGTAAATGGCCCGCCTGGCTGACCGCCCAACGACCCCCGCCCATTGACGTCA
ATAATGACGTATGTTCCCATAGTAACGCCAATAGGGACTTTCCATTGACGTCAATGGGTGGAGTATTTAC
GGTAAACTGCCCACTTGGCAGTACATCAAGTGTATCATATGCCAAGTCCGCCCCCTATTGACGTCAATGA
CGGTAAATGGCCCGCCTGGCATTATGCCCAGTACATGACCTTACGGGACTTTCCTACTTGGCAGTACATC
TACGTATTAGTCATCGCTATTACCATGGTGATGCGGTTTTGGCAGTACACCAATGGGCGTGGATAGCGGT
TTGACTCACGGGGATTTCCAAGTCTCCACCCCATTGACGTCAATGGGAGTTTGTTTTGGCACCAAAATCA
ACGGGACTTTCCAAAATGTCGTAATAACCCCGCCCCGTTGACGCAAATGGGCGGTAGGCGTGTACGGTGG
GAGGTCTATATAAGCAGAGCTCGTTTAGTGAACCGTCAGATCACTAGAAGCTTTATTGCGGTAGTTTATC
ACAGTTAAATTGCTAACGCAGTCAGTGCTTCTGACACAACAGTCTCGAACTTAAGCTGCAGAAGTTGGTC
GTGAGGCACTGGGCAGGTAAGTATCAAGGTTACAAGACAGGTTTAAGGAGACCAATAGAAACTGGGCTTG
TCGAGACAGAGAAGACTCTTGCGTTTCTGATAGGCACCTATTGGTCTTACTGACATCCACTTTGCCTTTC
TCTCCACAGGTGTCCACTCCCAGTTCAATTACAGCTCTTAAGGCTAGAGTACTTAATACGACTCACTATA
GGCTAGCATGGACAGCAAAGGTTCGTCGCAGAAAGGGTCCCGCCTGCTCCTGCTGCTGGTGGTGTCAAAT
CTACTCTTGTGCCAGGGTGTGGTCTCCGATATCGGTACCACGCGTAGTAAAGGCGAAGAACTTTTCACTG
GAGTTGTCCCAATTCTTGTTGAATTAGATGGTGATGTTAATGGGCACAAATTTTCTGTCAGTGGAGAGGG
TGAAGGTGATGCAACATACGGAAAACTTACCCTTAAATTTATTTGCACTACTGGAAAACTACCTGTTCCT
TGGCCAACACTTGTCACTACTTTAACTTATGGTGTTCAATGCTTTTCAAGATACCCAGATCATATGAAAC
GGCATGACTTTTTCAAGAGTGCCATGCCCGAAGGTTATGTACAGGAAAGAACTATATTTTTCAAAGATGA
CGGGAACTACAAGACACGTGCTGAAGTCAAGTTTGAAGGTGATACCCTTGTTAATAGAATCGAGTTAAAA
GGTATTGATTTTAAAGAAGATGGAAACATTCTTGGACACAAATTGGAATACAACTATAACGATCACCAGG
TGTACATCATGGCAGACAAACAAAAGAATGGAATCAAAGCTAACTTCAAAATTAGACACAACATTGAAGA
TGGAGGCGTTCAACTAGCAGACCATTATCAACAAAATACTCCAATTGGCGATGGGCCCGTCCTTTTACCA
GACAACCATTACCTGTTTACAACTTCTACTCTTTCGAAAGATCCCAACGAAAAGAGAGACCACATGGTCC
TTCTTGAGTTTGTAACAGCTGCTGGGATTACACATGGCATGGATGAACTATACAAAGAATTCTCAGGCGG
AAGCGGAGGCTCCGGCGGGAGCGGCGGAGCGTACATCCAGTTGGAACCACTGAACGAGGGCTTTCTTTCC
AGAATCTCTGATGTGCTGCTGTGTGGATGGACTTGTCAACACTGCTGTCAGAGGTGCTATGAGTCCAGCT
GCTGCCAGTCTAGTGAAGATGAAGTGGAGATCTTGGGACCTTTCCCTGCCCAGACTCCTCCATGGCTGAT
GGCCAGCCGGAGCAATGACAAGGATGGTGACTCTGTGCACACAGCCAGCGATGTTCCTTTGACCCCAAGG
ACCAACTCCCCTGATGGGAGACGCTCATCCTCAGACACATCCAAGTCCACATACAGCCTGACTCGGAGAA
TCTCCAGTCTGGATTCCCGGCGCCCCAGCTCCCCACTCATTGACATCAAACCTATTGAGTTCGGTGTTCT
CAGTGCCAAGAAGGAGCCCATCCAGCCATCTGTGCTGCGCCGAACCTACACCCCTGATGACTACTTCAGG
AAGTTTGAGCCCCGACTTTACTCCCTTGACTCGAATCTTGATGACGTAGACTCTCTGACCGATGAGGAGA
TAATGTCCAAGTACCAGCTGGGCATGCTGCACTTCAGCACCCAGTATGACCTGCTGCACAACCACCTCAC
CGTGAGGGTGATCGAGGCCCGGGACCTGCCGCCTCCAATCTCCCATGATGGCTCCCGCCAGGACATGGCC
CATTCCAACCCCTACGTCAAGATCTGCCTCCTGCCTGACCAGAAGAACTCCAAGCAGACGGGAGTCAAAC
GCAAGACCCAGAAGCCTGTGTTTGAGGAACGCTACACCTTCGAGATCCCCTTCCTAGAAGCCCAGAGGAG
GACCCTGCTGCTCACTGTGGTGGATTTTGACAAATTCTCCCGCCACTGTGTGATTGGGAAAGTAGCGGTG
CCTTTGTGTGAGGTGGACTTGGTGAAGGGCGGCCACTGGTGGAAAGCTCTGATCCCCAGCTCTCAGAATG
AAGTGGAGCTGGGAGAGCTGCTGCTTTCTCTAAACTATCTCCCAAGTGCTGGCAGACTGAATGTGGACAT
CATTCGAGCCAAGCAACTCCTGCAGACAGATGTGAGCCAGGGTTCAGACCCATTTGTGAAAATCCAGCTG
GTACACGGACTCAAGCTTGTGAAAACTAAGAAGACATCATTCTTACGAGGCACAATCGATCCTTTCTACA
ATGAATCCTTCAGCTTCAAAGTTCCCCAGGAAGAACTAGAAAACGCCAGCCTAGTATTCACAGTGTTCGG
TCACAACATGAAAAGCAGCAACGACTTCATCGGGAGGATCGTCATCGGCCAGTATTCCTCCGGCCCCTCG
GAATCCAACCACTGGCGGCGAATGCTCAACACACACCGCACTGCTGTGGAACAGTGGCATAGCCTGAGGT
CCCGGGCTGAGTGTGACCGAGTGTCTCCGGCCTCGCTGGAGGTGACCTGAGCGGCCGCTTCGAGCAGACA
TGATAAGATACATTGATGAGTTTGGACAAACCACAACTAGAATGCAGTGAAAAAAATGCTTTATTTGTGA
AATTTGTGATGCTATTGCTTTATTTGTAACCATTATAAGCTGCAATAAACAAGTTAACAACAACAATTGC
ATTCATTTTATGTTTCAGGTTCAGGGGGAGATGTGGGAGGTTTTTTAAAGCAAGTAAAACCTCTACAAAT
GTGGTAAAATCGATAAGGATCCGGGCTGGCGTAATAGCGAAGAGGCCCGCACCGATCGCCCTTCCCAACA
GTTGCGCAGCCTGAATGGCGAATGG
[124 nt withheld, positions 3666-3789]
C
[91 nt withheld, positions 3791-3881]
A
[49 nt withheld, positions 3883-3931]
CCTTTGACGTTGGAGTCCACGTTCTTT
[37 nt withheld, positions 3959-3995]
ACCCTATCTCGGTCTATTCTTTTGATTTATAAGGGATTTTGCCGATTTCGGCCTATTGGTTAAAAAATGA
GCTGATTTAACAAAAATTTAACGCGAATTTTAACAAAATATTAACGCTTACAATTTCCTGATGCGGTATT
TTCTCCTTACGCATCTGTGCGGTATTTCACACCGCATATGGTGCACTCTCAGTACAATCTGCTCTGATGC
CGCATAGTTAAGCCAGCCCCGACACCCGCCAACACCCGCTGACGCGCCCTGACGGGCTTGTCTGCTCCCG
GCATCCGCTTACAGACAAGCTGTGACCGTCTCCGGGAGCTGCATGTGTCAGAGGTTTTCACCGTCATCAC
CGAAACGCGCGAGACGAAAGGGCCTCGTGATACGCCTATTTTTATAGGTTAATGTCATGATAATAATGGT
TTCTTAGACGTCAGGTGGCACTTTTCGGGGAAATGTGCGCGGAACCCCTATTTGTTTATTTTTCTAAATA
CATTCAAATATGTATCCGCTCATGAGACAATAACCCTGATAAATGCTTCAATAATATTGAAAAAGGAAGA
GTATGAGTATTCAACATTTCCGTGTCGCCCTTATTCCCTTTTTTGCGGCATTTTGCCTTCCTGTTTTTGC
TCACCCAGAAACGCTGGTGAAAGTAAAAGATGCTGAAGATCAGTTGGGTGCACGAGTGGGTTACATCGAA
CTGGATCTCAACAGCGGTAAGATCCTTGAGAGTTTTCGCCCCGAAGAACGTTTTCCAATGATGAGCACTT
TTAAAGTTCTGCTATGTGGCGCGGTATTATCCCGTATTGACGCCGGGCAAGAGCAACTCGGTCGCCGCAT
ACACTATTCTCAGAATGACTTGGTTGAGTACTCACCAGTCACAGAAAAGCATCTTACGGATGGCATGACA
GTAAGAGAATTATGCAGTGCTGCCATAACCATGAGTGATAACACTGCGGCCAACTTACTTCTGACAACGA
TCGGAGGACCGAAGGAGCTAACCGCTTTTTTGCACAACATGGGGGATCATGTAACTCGCCTTGATCGTTG
GGAACCGGAGCTGAATGAAGCCATACCAAACGACGAGCGTGACACCACGATGCCTGTAGCAATGGCAACA
ACGTTGCGCAAACTATTAACTGGCGAACTACTTACTCTAGCTTCCCGGCAACAATTAATAGACTGGATGG
AGGCGGATAAAGTTGCAGGACCACTTCTGCGCTCGGCCCTTCCGGCTGGCTGGTTTATTGCTGATAAATC
TGGAGCCGGTGAGCGTGGGTCTCGCGGTATCATTGCAGCACTGGGGCCAGATGGTAAGCCCTCCCGTATC
GTAGTTATCTACACGACGGGGAGTCAGGCAACTATGGATGAACGAAATAGACAGATCGCTGAGATAGGTG
CCTCACTGATTAAGCATTGGTAACTGTCAGACCAAGTTTACTCATATATACTTTAGATTGATTTAAAACT
TCATTTTTAATTTAAAAGGATCTAGGTGAAGATCCTTTTTGATAATCTCATGACCAAAATCCCTTAACGT
GAGTTTTCGTTCCACTGAGCGTCAGACCCCGTAGAAAAGATCAAAGGATCTTCTTGAGATCCTTTTTTTC
TGCGCGTAATCTGCTGCTTGCAAACAAAAAAACCACCGCTACCAGCGGTGGTTTGTTTGCCGGATCAAGA
GCTACCAACTCTTTTTCCGAAGGTAACTGGCTTCAGCAGAGCGCAGATACCAAATACTGTTCTTCTAGTG
TAGCCGTAGTTAGGCCACCACTTCAAGAACTCTGTAGCACCGCCTACATACCTCGCTCTGCTAATCCTGT
TACCAGTGGCTGCTGCCAGTGGCGATAAGTCGTGTCTTACCGGGTTGGACTCAAGACGATAGTTACCGGA
TAAGGCGCAGCGGTCGGGCTGAACGGGGGGTTCGTGCACACAGCCCAGCTTGGAGCGAACGACCTACACC
GAACTGAGATACCTACAGCGTGAGCTATGAGAAAGCGCCACGCTTCCCGAAGGGAGAAAGGCGGACAGGT
ATCCGGTAAGCGGCAGGGTCGGAACAGGAGAGCGCACGAGGGAGCTTCCAGGGGGAAACGCCTGGTATCT
TTATAGTCCTGTCGGGTTTCGCCACCTCTGACTTGAGCGTCGATTTTTGTGATGCTCGTCAGGGGGGCGG
AGCCTATGGAAAAACGCCAGCAACGCGGCCTTTTTACGGTTCCTGGCCTTTTGCTGGCCTTTTGCTCACA
TGGCTCGACAGATCT
